>Addgene plasmid #98588 | pCML 220 | addgene full sequence | sequence record 194133 | Addgene NGS Result
ATCAATTACCAGTGGCTGCTGCCAGTGGTGCTTTTGCATGTCTTTCCGGGTTGGACTCAAGACGATAGTT
ACCGGATAAGGCGCAGCGGTCGGACTGAACGGGGGGTTCGTGCATACAGTCCAGCTTGGAGCGAACTGCC
TACCCGGAACTGAGTGTCAGGCGTGGAATGAGACAAACGCGGCCATAACAGCGGAATGACACCGGTAAAC
CGAAAGGCAGGAACAGGAGAGCGCACGAGGGAGCCGCCAGGGGGAAACGCCTGGTATCTTTATAGTCCTG
TCGGGTTTCGCCACCACTGATTTGAGCGTCAGATTTCGTGATGCTTGTCAGGGGGGCGGAGCCTATGGAA
AAACGGCTTTGCCGCGGCCCTCTCACTTCCCTGTTAAGTATCTTCCTGGCATCTTCCAGGAAATCTCCGC
CCCGTTCGTAAGCCATTTCCGCTCGCCGCAGTCGAACGACCGAGCGTAGCGAGTCAGTGAGCGAGGAAGC
GGAATATATCCTGTATCACATATTCTGCTGACGCACCGGTGCAGCCTTTTTTCTCCTGCCACATGAAGCA
CTTCACTGACACCCTCATCAGTGCCAACATAGTAAGCCAGTATATACACTCCGCTAGCGCCCAATACGCA
AACCGCCTCTCCCCGCGCGTTGGCCGATTCATTAATGCAGCTGGCACGACAGGTTTCCCGACTGGAAAGC
GGGCAGTGAGCGCAACGCAATTAATGTGAGTTAGCTCACTCATTAGGCACCCCAGGCTTTACACTTTATG
CTTCCGGCTCGTATGTTGTGTGGAATTGTGAGCGGATAACAATTTCACACAGGAAACAGCTATGACCATG
ATTACGCCAAGCTTGAAACAGAAAGTTATGAATCATGACAAGCAGAAGAACGGCATCAAGGTGAACTTCA
AGATCCGCCACAACATCGAGGACGGCAGCGTGCAGCTCGCCGACCACTACCAGCAGAACACCCCCATCGG
CGACGGCCCCGTGCTGCTGCCCGACAACCACTACCTGAGCTACCAGTCCGCCCTGAGCAAAGACCCCAAC
GAGAAGCGCGATCACATGGTCCTGCTGGAGTTCGTGACCGCCGCCGGGATCACTCTCGGCATGGACGAGC
TGTACAAGACTAGTGAACAGAAACTGATTAGCGAAGAAGATCTGTAAATCGATATAACTAAGTAATATGG
TGCACTCTCAGTACAATCTGCTCTGATGCCGCATAGTTAAGCCAGCCCCGACACCCGCCAACACCCGCTG
ACGCGCCCTGACGGGCTTGTCTGCTCCCGGCATCCGCTTACAGACAAGCTGTGACCGTCTCCGGGAGCTG
CATGTGTCAGAGGTTTTCACCGTCATCACCGAAACGCGCGAGACGAAAGGGCCGCCCTTCCCAACAGTTG
CGCAGCCTGAATGGCGAATGGCGCTGATGTCCGGCGGTGCTTTTGCCGTTACGCACCACCCCGTCAGTAG
CTGAACAGGAGGGACAGGGGGTGGGCGAAGAACTCCAGCATGAGATCCCCGCGCTGGAGGATCATCCAGC
CGGCGTCCCGGAAAACGATTCCGAAGCCCAACCTTTCATAGAAGGCGGCGGTGGAATCGAAATCTCGTGA
TGGCAGGTTGGGCGTCGCTTGGTCGGTCATTTCGAACCCCAGAGTCCCGCTCAGAAGAACTCGTCAAGAA
GGCGATAGAAGGCGATGCGCTGCGAATCGGGAGCGGCGATACCGTAAAGCACGAGGAAGCGGTCAGCCCA
TTCGCCGCCAAGCTCTTCAGCAATATCACGGGTAGCCAACGCTATGTCCTGATAGCGGTCCGCCACACCC
AGCCGGCCACAGTCGATGAATCCAGAAAAGCGGCCATTTTCCACCATGATATTCGGCAAGCAGGCATCGC
CATGGGTCACGACGAGATCCTCGCCGTCGGGCATCCGCGCCTTGAGCCTGGCGAACAGTTCGGCTGGCGC
GAGCCCCTGATGCTCTTCGTCCAGATCATCCTGATCGACAAGACCGGCTTCCATCCGAGTACGTGCTCGC
TCGATGCGATGTTTCGCTTGGTGGTCGAATGGGCAGGTAGCCGGATCAAGCGTATGCAGCCGCCGCATTG
CATCAGCCATGATGGATACTTTCTCGGCAGGAGCAAGGTGAGATGACAGGAGATCCTGCCCCGGCACTTC
GCCCAATAGCAGCCAGTCCCTTCCCGCTTCAGTGACAACGTCGAGCACAGCTGCGCAAGGAACGCCCGTC
GTGGCCAGCCACGATAGCCGCGCTGCCTCGTCTTGGAGTTCATTCAGGGCACCGGACAGGTCGGTCTTGA
CAAAAAGAACCGGGCGCCCCTGCGCTGACAGCCGGAACACGGCGGCATCAGAGCAGCCGATTGTCTGTTG
TGCCCAGTCATAGCCGAATAGCCTCTCCACCCAAGCGGCCGGAGAACCTGCGTGCAATCCATCTTGTTCA
ATCATGCGAAACGATCCTCATCCTGTCTCTTGATCAGATCTTGATCCCCTGCGCCATCAGATCCTTGGCG
GCAAGAAAGCCATCCAGTTTACTTTGCAGGGCTTCCCAACCTTACCAGAGGGCGCCCCAGCTGGCAATTC
CGGTTCGCTTGCTGTCCATAAAACCGCCCAGTCTAGCTATCGCCATGTAAGCCCACTGCAAGCTACCTGC
TTTCTCTTTGCGCTTGCGTTTTCCCTTGTCCAGATAGCCCAGTAGCTGACATTCATCCGGGGTCAGCACC
GTTTCTGCGGACTGGCTTTCTACGTGTTCCGCTTCCTTTAGCAGCCCTTGCGCCCTGAGTGCTTGCGGCA
GCGTGAAGCTGTGCCTAGAAATATTTTATCTGATTAATAAGATGATCTTCTTGAGATCGTTTTGGTCTGC
GCGTAATCTCTTGCTCTGAAAACGAAAAAACCGCCTTGCAGGGCGGTTTTTCGAAGGTTCTCTGAGCTAC
CAACTCTTTGAACCGAGGTAACTGGCTTGGAGGAGCGCAGTCACCAAAACTTGTCCTTTCAGTTTAGCCT
TAACCGGCGCATGACTTCAAGACTAACTCCTCTAA
Features (pLannotate 1.2.2; 14 found; start..end, strand, type, name):
    439..494     +  rep_origin     RSF ori (fragment): Plasmids containing the RSF 1030 origin of replication can be propagated in E. coli cells that contain additional plasmids with compatible origins.
    617..709     +  CDS            lacI (fragment): lac repressor; lacI; The lac repressor binds to the lac operator to inhibit transcription in E. coli. This inhibition can be relieved by adding lactose or isopropyl-β-D-thiogalactopyranoside (IPTG).
    722..743     +  protein_bind   CAP binding site: CAP binding activates transcription in the presence of cAMP. E. coli catabolite activator protein
    758..788     +  promoter       lac promoter: promoter for the E. coli lac operon
    796..812     +  protein_bind   lac operator: The lac repressor binds to the lac operator to inhibit transcription in E. coli. This inhibition can be relieved by adding lactose or isopropyl-β-D-thiogalactopyranoside (IPTG). lac repressor encoded by lacI
    877..1128    +  CDS            VC155: C-terminal fragment of mVenus for use in bimolecular fluorescence complementation (BiFC) (Kodama and Hu, 2010)
   1185..1235    -  misc_feature   bom (fragment): basis of mobility region from pBR322
   1337..1372    -  CDS            rop (fragment): Rop protein, which maintains plasmids at low copy number; rop
   1383..1418    +  CDS            lacZα (fragment): LacZα fragment of β-galactosidase; lacZ fragment
   1421..1487    -  mobile_element IS1 (fragment): prokaryotic transposable element IS1
   1488..1640    -  CDS            ble (fragment): BLE_KLEPN - Experimental evidence at protein level: Swiss-Prot protein existence level 1. Binding protein with a strong affinity to the bleomycin family of antibiotics. Binds to CL990; an antimitotic-antibiotic compound. From Klebsiella pneumoniae.
   1664..2455    -  CDS            neo: KKA2_KLEPN - Also known as kan, nptII. Experimental evidence at protein level: Swiss-Prot protein existence level 1. Resistance to kanamycin, neomycin, paromomycin, ribostamycin, butirosin and gentamicin B. From Klebsiella pneumoniae.
   2487..2816    -  CDS            tnpA (fragment): TN5P_ECOLX - Also known as tnp. Experimental evidence at protein level: Swiss-Prot protein existence level 1. Mediates transposition of transposon Tn5 by a 'cut and paste' mechanism. First, the monomeric transposase binds the 19 bp inverted DNA repeats flanking the transposon. Then, dimerization of the DNA- bound transposase creates a synaptic DNA complex. After nicking of the first DNA strand, excision of the transposon proceeds through a series of intermediates. The transposase then mediates the insertion of the transposon at a new site by strand transfer. The activity of the wild- type tran
   2851..351     +  rep_origin     p15A ori (across the origin): Plasmids containing the medium-copy-number p15A origin of replication can be propagated in E. coli cells that contain a second plasmid with the ColE1 origin.
