[The description below was written by a language model from this plasmid's Addgene catalogue record and pLannotate feature annotations shown in this document.]
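Description:
pCML 220 (also called pCYFP) is a small bacterial expression plasmid of about 3 kb, derived from the pDMSD-Y2 backbone. It serves as the C-terminal YFP control construct in a tri-molecular fluorescence complementation (TriFC) assay in E. coli. It is catalogued as an empty backbone, meaning it carries the fluorescent protein fragment without a protein of interest fused to it. The plasmid replicates from a p15A origin, a medium-copy replicon that is compatible with ColE1-type plasmids, so it can be maintained alongside partner plasmids supplying the other assay components. The catalogue itself lists copy number as unknown. Selection is by kanamycin, conferred by a Tn5-derived neo (nptII) gene. The adjacent partial ble and tnpA annotations appear to be remnants of that transposon source rather than functional elements. The other short hits (RSF ori, lacI, bom, rop, lacZα, IS1) are likewise only fragments.

The expression cassette consists of a CAP binding site, the lac promoter and a lac operator (recorded as pLacO) upstream of an approximately 250 bp coding sequence annotated as VC155, the C-terminal fragment of a Venus-type YFP used in split-fluorophore complementation. Because only a fragment of lacI is present, repression and IPTG-type induction would depend on lac repressor supplied by the host or another plasmid. In TriFC, fluorescence is reconstituted when the N- and C-terminal fluorophore halves are brought together through an RNA–protein interaction. The associated work applied this to regulatory Csr RNA–protein interactions in bacteria. This construct provides the unfused CYFP half as a control, and presumably as the parent for building CYFP fusions, although the record does not describe a cloning site.
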