Addgene plasmid #98588: pCML 220
Purpose: (Empty Backbone) pCYFP. Expresses CYFP control fusion in E. coli for TriFC assay (kanR).
Depositing lab: Lydia Contreras. Depositing organization: University of Texas at Austin. Publication: Adaptation of Tri-molecular fluorescence complementation allows assaying of regulatory Csr RNA-protein interactions in bacteria. Gelderman G, Sivakumar A, Lipp S, Contreras L. Biotechnol Bioeng. 2015 Feb;112(2):365-75. doi: 10.1002/bit.25351. Epub 2014 Sep 26. PubMed 25080893.
Backbone
  Vector backbone: Derived from pDMSD-Y2 (Kostecki et al., 2010, 10.1371/journal.pone.0009225)
  Backbone size (bp): 3100
  Vector type: Bacterial Expression
  Promoter: pLacO
Growth in bacteria
  Bacterial resistance: Kanamycin, 50 μg/mL
  Growth temperature: 37°C
  Growth strain: DH5alpha
  Growth instructions: May need to be grown at room temperature for complementation assay.
  Copy number: Unknown
Terms and licenses: Academic/Nonprofit Terms; Industry Terms: Not Available to Industry
How to cite: pCML 220 was a gift from Lydia Contreras (Addgene plasmid # 98588 ; http://n2t.net/addgene:98588 ; RRID:Addgene_98588)
